Addgene plasmid #155387: pJK526
Purpose: PphlF-TA4 crRNAs, 1x cascade. dCas12a (D917A) + PA4-mVenus
Depositing lab: Pamela Silver. Depositing organization: Harvard Medical School. Publication: Toward a translationally independent RNA-based synthetic oscillator using deactivated CRISPR-Cas. Kuo J, Yuan R, Sanchez C, Paulsson J, Silver PA. Nucleic Acids Res. 2020 Aug 20;48(14):8165-8177. doi: 10.1093/nar/gkaa557. PubMed 32609820.
Backbone
  Vector backbone: SC101
  Total vector size (bp): 10503
  Vector type: Bacterial Expression, CRISPR
Growth in bacteria
  Bacterial resistance: Chloramphenicol, 25 μg/mL
  Growth temperature: 37°C
  Growth strain: DH5alpha
  Copy number: Low Copy
Gene/Insert 1
  Gene/Insert name: dCas12a (F. novicida) (alt name: dCpf1)
  Species: Francisella tularensis subsp. novicida
  Insert size (bp): 3903
  Mutation: D917A (nuclease-deactivating)
Gene/Insert 2
  Gene/Insert name: PA4-mVenus
  Insert size (bp): 997
Gene/Insert 3
  Gene/Insert name: PphlF-TA4 in dCas12a oscillator crRNAs
  Species: Synthetic
  Insert size (bp): 1508
Resource information
  A portion of this plasmid was derived from a plasmid made by: Feng Zhang (Addgene #69973); pLPT119 (Johan Paulsson, Addgene #85526)
Terms and licenses: Academic/Nonprofit Terms; Industry Terms: Not Available to Industry
How to cite: pJK526 was a gift from Pamela Silver (Addgene plasmid # 155387 ; http://n2t.net/addgene:155387 ; RRID:Addgene_155387)
