[The description below was written by a language model from this plasmid's Addgene catalogue record and pLannotate feature annotations shown in this document.]
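Description:
pJK526 is a 10.5 kb low-copy bacterial expression and CRISPR plasmid built on a pSC101 backbone. It is maintained in E. coli through the pSC101 origin together with its Rep101 (RepA) replication protein, and it is selected with chloramphenicol via a cat gene driven by its native promoter. It belongs to a set of constructs made to develop an RNA-based synthetic oscillator that relies on deactivated CRISPR-Cas repression rather than on translated repressor proteins. Parts of it derive from an earlier Cas12a plasmid and an earlier synthetic oscillator plasmid.

The plasmid carries three functional modules. The first is dCas12a (dCpf1) from Francisella tularensis subsp. novicida, bearing the nuclease-inactivating D917A mutation so that it binds crRNA-specified DNA targets without cutting them. The feature table places this gene downstream of the divergent tetR/tetA promoter region, with a TetR gene encoded on the opposite strand, which suggests tetracycline-type inducible control of dCas12a. The second is the crRNA module, described as PphlF-TA4 in the oscillator crRNA context and configured as a single-step ("1x") repression cascade. The annotations in this region show J23119-derived promoter fragments, a hammerhead ribozyme fragment and flanking terminators, but the record does not spell out the exact architecture of the crRNA array. The third is the reporter, PA4-mVenus: a yellow fluorescent protein (annotated as the closely related SYFP2) preceded by an sTRSV hammerhead ribozyme, which commonly serves as a 5′ insulator, and followed by rrnB T1 and lambda t0 terminators. The naming implies that the TA4 crRNA directs dCas12a to repress the PA4 promoter, so mVenus fluorescence reports the strength of dCas12a-mediated repression in the cascade.
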