Features (pLannotate 1.2.2; 18 found; start..end, strand, type, name):
      4..660     -  CDS            cat: CAT_ECOLX - Experimental evidence at protein level: Swiss-Prot protein existence level 1. This enzyme is an effector of chloramphenicol resistance in bacteria. From Escherichia coli. This protein is used as a marker in many commonly used cloning vectors, such as pACYC184.
    661..763     -  promoter       cat promoter: promoter of the E. coli cat gene encoding chloramphenicol acetyltransferase
    793..1416    -  CDS            TetR: tetracycline repressor TetR; tetR from transposon Tn10; TetR binds to the tetracycline operator tetO to inhibit transcription. This inhibition can be relieved by adding tetracycline or doxycycline.
   1435..1490    +  promoter       tetR/tetA promoters: tetR; overlapping promoters for bacterial tetR and tetA
   1526..5425    +  CDS            cas12a: CS12A_FRATN - Also known as cpf1 From Francisella tularensis subsp. novicida (strain U112).
   5700..5727    -  terminator     T7Te terminator: phage T7 early transcription terminator
   5743..5814    -  terminator     rrnB T1 terminator: transcription terminator T1 from the E. coli rrnB gene
   6564..6582    -  promoter       J23119(SpeI) promoter (fragment): bacterial promoter (Registry of Standard Biological Parts BBa J23119) modified to end with an SpeI site
   6620..6673    -  ncRNA          Hammerhead 3 (fragment): Accession: RF00008 - Hammerhead ribozyme (type III)
   6960..6976    -  promoter       J23119(SpeI) promoter (fragment): bacterial promoter (Registry of Standard Biological Parts BBa J23119) modified to end with an SpeI site
   7062..7105    +  terminator     bacterial terminator: putative bacterial transcription terminator
   7652..8602    -  CDS            Rep101: RepA protein needed for replication with the pSC101 origin; rep101
   8650..8872    -  rep_origin     pSC101 ori: low-copy replication origin that requires the Rep101 protein
   9417..9466    +  misc_RNA       sTRSV HHRz: hammerhead ribozyme from the tobacco ringspot virus satellite RNA (Khvorova et al., 2003)
   9519..10229   +  CDS            SYFP2: SYFP2 is a basic (constitutively fluorescent) yellow fluorescent protein published in 2006, derived from Aequorea victoria. It is reported to be a very rapidly-maturing monomer with moderate acid sensitivity.
  10229..10266   -  misc_feature   MCS (fragment): pBluescript multiple cloning site
  10290..10376   +  terminator     rrnB T1 terminator: Escherichia coli rrnB; transcription terminator T1 from the E. coli rrnB gene
  10389..10483   -  terminator     lambda t0 terminator: transcription terminator from phage lambda
>Addgene plasmid #155387 | pJK526 | addgene full sequence | sequence record 309008 | Addgene NGS Result
TTACGCCCCGCCCTGCCACTCATCGCAGTACTGTTGTAATTCATTAAGCATTCTGCCGACATGGAAGCCA
TCACAAACGGCATGATGAACCTGAATCGCCAGCGGCATCAGCACCTTGTCGCCTTGCGTATAATATTTGC
CCATGGTGAAAACGGGGGCGAAGAAGTTGTCCATATTGGCCACGTTTAAATCAAAACTGGTGAAACTCAC
CCAGGGATTGGCTGAGACGAAAAACATATTCTCAATAAACCCTTTAGGGAAATAGGCCAGGTTTTCACCG
TAACACGCCACATCTTGCGAATATATGTGTAGAAACTGCCGGAAATCGTCGTGGTATTCACTCCAGAGCG
ATGAAAACGTTTCAGTTTGCTCATGGAAAACGGTGTAACAAGGGTGAACACTATCCCATATCACCAGCTC
ACCGTCTTTCATTGCCATACGAAATTCCGGATGAGCATTCATCAGGCGGGCAAGAATGTGAATAAAGGCC
GGATAAAACTTGTGCTTATTTTTCTTTACGGTCTTTAAAAAGGCCGTAATATCCAGCTGAACGGTCTGGT
TATAGGTACATTGAGCAACTGACTGAAATGCCTCAAAATGTTCTTTACGATGCCATTGGGATATATCAAC
GGTGGTATATCCAGTGATTTTTTTCTCCATTTTAGCTTCCTTAGCTCCTGAAAATCTCGATAACTCAAAA
AATACGCCCGGTAGTGATCTTATTTCATTATGGTGAAAGTTGGAACCTCTTACGTGCCGATCAACGTCTC
ATTTTCGCCAGATATCGACGTCTTAAGACCCACTTTCACATTTAAGTTGTTTTTCTAATCCGCATATGAT
CAATTCAAGGCCGAATAAGAAGGCTGGCTCTGCACCTTGGTGATCAAATAATTCGATAGCTTGTCGTAAT
AATGGCGGCATACTATCAGTAGTAGGTGTTTCCCTTTCTTCTTTAGCGACTTGATGCTCTTGATCTTCCA
ATACGCAACCTAAAGTAAAATGCCCCACAGCGCTGAGTGCATATAATGCATTCTCTAGTGAAAAACCTTG
TTGGCATAAAAAGGCTAATTGATTTTCGAGAGTTTCATACTGTTTTTCTGTAGGCCGTGTACCTAAATGT
ACTTTTGCTCCATCGCGATGACTTAGTAAAGCACATCTAAAACTTTTAGCGTTATTACGTAAAAAATCTT
GCCAGCTTTCCCCTTCTAAAGGGCAAAAGTGAGTATGGTGCCTATCTAACATCTCAATGGCTAAGGCGTC
GAGCAAAGCCCGCTTATTTTTTACATGCCAATACAATGTAGGCTGCTCTACACCTAGCTTCTGGGCGAGT
TTACGGGTTGTTAAACCTTCGATTCCGACCTCATTAAGCAGCTCTAATGCGCTGTTAATCACTTTACTTT
TATCTAATCTAGACATCATTAATTCCTAATTTTTGTTGACACTCTATCGTTGATAGAGTTATTTTACCAC
TCCCTATCAGTGATAGAGAAAAGAATTCAAAAGATCTAAAGAGGAGAAAGGATCTATGTCAATTTATCAA
GAATTTGTTAATAAATATAGTTTAAGTAAAACTCTAAGATTTGAGTTAATCCCACAGGGTAAAACACTTG
AAAACATAAAAGCAAGAGGTTTGATTTTAGATGATGAGAAAAGAGCTAAAGACTACAAAAAGGCTAAACA
AATAATTGATAAATATCATCAGTTTTTTATAGAGGAGATATTAAGTTCGGTTTGTATTAGCGAAGATTTA
TTACAAAACTATTCTGATGTTTATTTTAAACTTAAAAAGAGTGATGATGATAATCTACAAAAAGATTTTA
AAAGTGCAAAAGATACGATAAAGAAACAAATATCTGAATATATAAAGGACTCAGAGAAATTTAAGAATTT
GTTTAATCAAAACCTTATCGATGCTAAAAAAGGGCAAGAGTCAGATTTAATTCTATGGCTAAAGCAATCT
AAGGATAATGGTATAGAACTATTTAAAGCCAATAGTGATATCACAGATATAGATGAGGCGTTAGAAATAA
TCAAATCTTTTAAAGGTTGGACAACTTATTTTAAGGGTTTTCATGAAAATAGAAAAAATGTTTATAGTAG
CAATGATATTCCTACATCTATTATTTATAGGATAGTAGATGATAATTTGCCTAAATTTCTAGAAAATAAA
GCTAAGTATGAGAGTTTAAAAGACAAAGCTCCAGAAGCTATAAACTATGAACAAATTAAAAAAGATTTGG
CAGAAGAGCTAACCTTTGATATTGACTACAAAACATCTGAAGTTAATCAAAGAGTTTTTTCACTTGATGA
AGTTTTTGAGATAGCAAACTTTAATAATTATCTAAATCAAAGTGGTATTACTAAATTTAATACTATTATT
GGTGGTAAATTTGTAAATGGTGAAAATACAAAGAGAAAAGGTATAAATGAATATATAAATCTATACTCAC
AGCAAATAAATGATAAAACACTCAAAAAATATAAAATGAGTGTTTTATTTAAGCAAATTTTAAGTGATAC
AGAATCTAAATCTTTTGTAATTGATAAGTTAGAAGATGATAGTGATGTAGTTACAACGATGCAAAGTTTT
TATGAGCAAATAGCAGCTTTTAAAACAGTAGAAGAAAAATCTATTAAAGAAACACTATCTTTATTATTTG
ATGATTTAAAAGCTCAAAAACTTGATTTGAGTAAAATTTATTTTAAAAATGATAAATCTCTTACTGATCT
ATCACAACAAGTTTTTGATGATTATAGTGTTATTGGTACAGCGGTACTAGAATATATAACTCAACAAATA
GCACCTAAAAATCTTGATAACCCTAGTAAGAAAGAGCAAGAATTAATAGCCAAAAAAACTGAAAAAGCAA
AATACTTATCTCTAGAAACTATAAAGCTTGCCTTAGAAGAATTTAATAAGCATAGAGATATAGATAAACA
GTGTAGGTTTGAAGAAATACTTGCAAACTTTGCGGCTATTCCGATGATATTTGATGAAATAGCTCAAAAC
AAAGACAATTTGGCACAGATATCTATCAAATATCAAAATCAAGGTAAAAAAGACCTACTTCAAGCTAGTG
CGGAAGATGATGTTAAAGCTATCAAGGATCTTTTAGATCAAACTAATAATCTCTTACATAAACTAAAAAT
ATTTCATATTAGTCAGTCAGAAGATAAGGCAAATATTTTAGACAAGGATGAGCATTTTTATCTAGTATTT
GAGGAGTGCTACTTTGAGCTAGCGAATATAGTGCCTCTTTATAACAAAATTAGAAACTATATAACTCAAA
AGCCATATAGTGATGAGAAATTTAAGCTCAATTTTGAGAACTCGACTTTGGCTAATGGTTGGGATAAAAA
TAAAGAGCCTGACAATACGGCAATTTTATTTATCAAAGATGATAAATATTATCTGGGTGTGATGAATAAG
AAAAATAACAAAATATTTGATGATAAAGCTATCAAAGAAAATAAAGGCGAGGGTTATAAAAAAATTGTTT
ATAAACTTTTACCTGGCGCAAATAAAATGTTACCTAAGGTTTTCTTTTCTGCTAAATCTATAAAATTTTA
TAATCCTAGTGAAGATATACTTAGAATAAGAAATCATTCCACACATACAAAAAATGGTAGTCCTCAAAAA
GGATATGAAAAATTTGAGTTTAATATTGAAGATTGCCGAAAATTTATAGATTTTTATAAACAGTCTATAA
GTAAGCATCCGGAGTGGAAAGATTTTGGATTTAGATTTTCTGATACTCAAAGATATAATTCTATAGATGA
ATTTTATAGAGAAGTTGAAAATCAAGGCTACAAACTAACTTTTGAAAATATATCAGAGAGCTATATTGAT
AGCGTAGTTAATCAGGGTAAATTGTACCTATTCCAAATCTATAATAAAGATTTTTCAGCTTATAGCAAAG
GGCGACCAAATCTACATACTTTATATTGGAAAGCGCTGTTTGATGAGAGAAATCTTCAAGATGTGGTTTA
TAAGCTAAATGGTGAGGCAGAGCTTTTTTATCGTAAACAATCAATACCTAAAAAAATCACTCACCCAGCT
AAAGAGGCAATAGCTAATAAAAACAAAGATAATCCTAAAAAAGAGAGTGTTTTTGAATATGATTTAATCA
AAGATAAACGCTTTACTGAAGATAAGTTTTTCTTTCACTGTCCTATTACAATCAATTTTAAATCTAGTGG
AGCTAATAAGTTTAATGATGAAATCAATTTATTGCTAAAAGAAAAAGCAAATGATGTTCATATATTAAGT
ATAGCTAGAGGTGAAAGACATTTAGCTTACTATACTTTGGTAGATGGTAAAGGCAATATCATCAAACAAG
ATACTTTCAACATCATTGGTAATGATAGAATGAAAACAAACTACCATGATAAGCTTGCTGCAATAGAGAA
AGATAGGGATTCAGCTAGGAAAGACTGGAAAAAGATAAATAACATCAAAGAGATGAAAGAGGGCTATCTA
TCTCAGGTAGTTCATGAAATAGCTAAGCTAGTTATAGAGTATAATGCTATTGTGGTTTTTGAGGATTTAA
ATTTTGGATTTAAAAGAGGGCGTTTCAAGGTAGAGAAGCAGGTCTATCAAAAGTTAGAAAAAATGCTAAT
TGAGAAACTAAACTATCTAGTTTTCAAAGATAATGAGTTTGATAAAACTGGGGGAGTGCTTAGAGCTTAT
CAGCTAACAGCACCTTTTGAGACTTTTAAAAAGATGGGTAAACAAACAGGTATTATCTACTATGTACCAG
CTGGTTTTACTTCAAAAATTTGTCCTGTAACTGGTTTTGTAAATCAGTTATATCCTAAGTATGAAAGTGT
CAGCAAATCTCAAGAGTTCTTTAGTAAGTTTGACAAGATTTGTTATAACCTTGATAAGGGCTATTTTGAG
TTTAGTTTTGATTATAAAAACTTTGGTGACAAGGCTGCCAAAGGCAAGTGGACTATAGCTAGCTTTGGGA
GTAGATTGATTAACTTTAGAAATTCAGATAAAAATCATAATTGGGATACTCGAGAAGTTTATCCAACTAA
AGAGTTGGAGAAATTGCTAAAAGATTATTCTATCGAATATGGGCATGGCGAATGTATCAAAGCAGCTATT
TGCGGTGAGAGCGACAAAAAGTTTTTTGCTAAGCTAACTAGTGTCCTAAATACTATCTTACAAATGCGTA
ACTCAAAAACAGGTACTGAGTTAGATTATCTAATTTCACCAGTAGCAGATGTAAATGGCAATTTCTTTGA
TTCGCGACAGGCGCCAAAAAATATGCCTCAAGATGCTGATGCCAATGGTGCTTATCATATTGGGCTAAAA
GGTCTGATGCTACTAGGTAGGATCAAAAATAATCAAGAGGGCAAAAAACTCAATTTGGTTATCAAAAATG
AAGAGTATTTTGAGTTCGTGCAGAATAGGAATAACTAATTGAGAAGAGAAAAGAAAACCGCCGATCCTGT
CCACCGCATTACTGCAAGGTAGTGGACAAGACCGGCGGTCTTAAGTTTTTTGGCTGAATTAATTAAGGAC
CAAAACGAAAAAAGACGCTTTTCAGCGTCTTATTGTTCGTCTTTGGTACCGAGACCAGCTAGTTGTGGAG
GTGATCTACAACAGTAGAAATTAACCTTAACGATACGGTACGTTTCGTATCATGTCAATTGGTAACGAAT
CAGATTCCACCGTACGTCGCGTATATAAACGCAGAAAGGCCCACCCGAAGGTGAGCCAGTGTGACTCTAG
TAGAGAGCGTTCACCGACAAACAACAGATAAAACGAAAGGCCCAGTCTTTCGACTGAGCCTTTCGTTTTA
TTTGATGCCTGGGGGTATGGGCCCTAGTTAACGCTGTGTACCCGGACAAACACCATTAATCAGCAGGAAG
GTAAATTCTTCAATATCCTGTTCAACGGTCAGCTGTTCGGTCAGCAGGCGATACCAACAAAAACCAAAAA
TCATATCCAGCAGCAGTTCACGATTGGTATCTTTCGGCAGTTCACCATTGCTAATGGCATTTTCAACCAG
TTTTTTCGGCATCTCACGACGACGTTCCATAAACTGATCTTTCAGCTGGGTCAGGGTTGCAGGGTCCAGC
TGTGCTTCTGCAATAACACAACGAAATGCTTCACCACAAATGGTTTCACGCCAAACTTTCCACAGATTAC
GCAGCAGAAAATCCAGATCGGCTTTAAAGCTACCCAGATCCGGAAATTTACGCACCTGTTCGCTTTCATT
TTCATACACTTCGGCAATCAGTGCTGCTTTATTGGTCCACCAACGATAAATGGTCGGTTTGCTTGCACCG
GCACGACGTGCAACGCTTTCAATGCTCAGACCGCTATAACCACATTCTTTCAGGATTTCAATGGTGCTGG
TCAGAATTGCTTTATGGGTATGCGGACTACGCAGGCTACCAATGCTGCTACGGCTCGGGGTACGTGCCAT
CTAGTATTTCTCCCTTTCAAACATAGTCCATAGTTAAACAAAATTATTTGTAGAGGTACGTTTCGGCCCT
ACCGGGCCATCTTCAGTGAGCGGGTATCACGCTCAGACGTACTGCTAGCATAGTACCTAGGACTGAGCTA
GCCGTAAAATCCTATCTTAAACAAAATTATTTGTAGAGGTCATAAGTTTCGTCGCATTTCAGCGACTCAT
CAGTGGGCTTAGCCCAGACTTATGACTGGATCCGGACCAAAACGAAAAAAGACGCTCGAAAGCGTCTCTT
TTCTGGAATTTGGTACCGAGACCCGTGTGACCCGTTGGTGATCTACAACAGTAGAAATTAGCTAGCATAA
TACCAGCTAGTTGTGGAGGTGTAAAAAGCTTAAACAAAATTATTTGTAGAGGACTGTTTCGGCCCTTTTG
GGCCATCGTCAGGTCGGATACACATCCGGCGACAGTCTGGACCAAAACGAAAAAAGGCCCCCCTTTCGGG
AGGCCTCTTTTCTGGAATTTGGTACCGAGACCTAGGACTGAGCTAGGTGATCTACAACAGTAGAAATTAG
CTAGCATAATACCCGTGTGACCCGTTGGTGTAAAATGATTTCTGAGATCTTTAGAATTCCAGAAATCATC
CTTAGCGAAAGCTAAGGATTTTTTTTATCTGAAATTCTGCCTCGTGATACGCCTATTAATTAAGTACGGG
TTTTGCTGCCCGCAAACGGGCTGTTCTGGTGTTGCTAGTTTGTTATCAGAATCGCAGATCCGGCTTCAGC
CGGTTTGCCGGCTGAAAGCGCTATTTCTTCCAGAATTGCCATGATTTTTTCCCCACGGGAGGCGTCACTG
GCTCCCGTGTTGTCGGCAGCTTTGATTCGATAAGCAGCATCGCCTGTTTCAGGCTGTCTATGTGTGACTG
TTGAGCTGTAACAAGTTGTCTCAGGTGTTCAATTTCATGTTCTAGTTGCTTTGTTTTACTGGTTTCACCT
GTTCTATTAGGTGTTACATGCTGTTCATCTGTTACATTGTCGATCTGTTCATGGTGAACAGCTTTGAATG
CACCAAAAACTCGTAAAAGCTCTGATGTATCTATCTTTTTTACACCGTTTTCATCTGTGCATATGGACAG
TTTTCCCTTTGATATGTAACGGTGAACAGTTGTTCTACTTTTGTTTGTTAGTCTTGATGCTTCACTGATA
GATACAAGAGCCATAAGAACCTCAGATCCTTCCGTATTTAGCCAGTATGTTCTCTAGTGTGGTTCGTTGT
TTTTGCGTGAGCCATGAGAACGAACCATTGAGATCATACTTACTTTGCATGTCACTCAAAAATTTTGCCT
CAAAACTGGTGAGCTGAATTTTTGCAGTTAAAGCATCGTGTAGTGTTTTTCTTAGTCCGTTATGTAGGTA
GGAATCTGATGTAATGGTTGTTGGTATTTTGTCACCATTCATTTTTATCTGGTTGTTCTCAAGTTCGGTT
ACGAGATCCATTTGTCTATCTAGTTCAACTTGGAAAATCAACGTATCAGTCGGGCGGCCTCGCTTATCAA
CCACCAATTTCATATTGCTGTAAGTGTTTAAATCTTTACTTATTGGTTTCAAAACCCATTGGTTAAGCCT
TTTAAACTCATGGTAGTTATTTTCAAGCATTAACATGAACTTAAATTCATCAAGGCTAATCTCTATATTT
GCCTTGTGAGTTTTCTTTTGTGTTAGTTCTTTTAATAACCACTCATAAATCCTCATAGAGTATTTGTTTT
CAAAAGACTTAACATGTTCCAGATTATATTTTATGAATTTTTTTAACTGGAAAAGATAAGGCAATATCTC
TTCACTAAAAACTAATTCTAATTTTTCGCTTGAGAACTTGGCATAGTTTGTCCACTGGAAAATCTCAAAG
CCTTTAACCAAAGGATTCCTGATTTCCACAGTTCTCGTCATCAGCTCTCTGGTTGCTTTAGCTAATACAC
CATAAGCATTTTCCCTACTGATGTTCATCATCTGAGCGTATTGGTTATAAGTGAACGATACCGTCCGTTC
TTTCCTTGTAGGGTTTTCAATCGTGGGGTTGAGTAGTGCCACACAGCATAAAATTAGCTTGGTTTCATGC
TCCGTTAAGTCATAGCGACTAATCGCTAGTTCATTTGCTTTGAAAACAACTAATTCAGACATACATCTCA
ATTGGTCTAGGTGATTTTAATCACTATACCAATTGAGATGGGCTAGTCAATGATAATTACTAGTCCTTTT
CCTTTGAGTTGTGGGTATCTGTAAATTCTGCTAGACCTTTGCTGGAAAACTTGTAAATTCTGCTAGACCC
TCTGTAAATTCCGCTAGACCTTTGTGTGTTTTTTTTGTTTATATTCAAGTGGTTATAATTTATAGAATAA
AGAAAGAATAAAAAAAGATAAAAAGAATAGATCCCAGCCCTGTGTATAACTCACTACTTTAGTCAGTTCC
GCAGTATTACAAAAGGATGTCGCAAACGCTGTTTGCTCCTCTACAAAACAGACCTTAAAACCCTAAAGGC
TTAAGTAGCACCCTCGCAAGCTCGGGCAAATCGCTGAATATTCCTTTTGTCTCCGACCATCAGGCACCTG
AGTCGCTGTCTTTTTCGTGACATTCAGTTCGCTGCGCTCACGGCTCTGGCAGTGAATGGGGGTAAATGGC
ACTACAGGCGCCTTTTATGGATTCATGCAAGGAAACTACCCATAATACAAGAAAAGCCCGTCACGGGCTT
CTCAGGGCGTTTTATGGCGGGTCTGCTATGTGGTGCTATCTGACTTTTTGCTGTTCAGCAGTTCCTGCCC
TCTGATTTTCCAGTCTGACCACTTCGGATTATCCCGTGACAGGTCATTCAGACTGGCTAATGCACCCAGT
AAGGCAGCGGTATCATCAACAGGCTTACCCGTCTTACTGTCCCTAGTGCTTGGCCTAGTATGCGTCTCCT
TTACACCTCCACAACTAGCTGGTATTATGCTAGCAGCTGTCACCGGATGTGCTTTCCGGTCTGATGAGTC
CGTGAGGACGAAACAGCCTCTACAAATAATTTTGTTTAACTTTACAAAGAGGAGAAAGGTACCGCATGAG
TAAAGGAGAAGAACTTTTCACTGGAGTTGTCCCAATTCTTGTTGAATTAGATGGTGATGTTAATGGGCAC
AAATTTTCTGTCAGTGGAGAGGGTGAAGGTGATGCAACATACGGAAAACTTACCCTTAAATTGATTTGCA
CTACTGGAAAACTACCTGTTCCATGGCCAACACTTGTCACTACTTTGGGTTATGGTGTTCAATGCTTTGC
GAGATACCCAGATCATATGAAACAGCATGACTTTTTCAAGAGTGCCATGCCCGAAGGTTATGTACAGGAA
AGAACTATATTTTTCAAAGATGACGGGAACTACAAGACACGTGCTGAAGTCAAGTTTGAAGGTGATACCC
TTGTTAATAGAATCGAGTTAAAAGGTATTGATTTTAAAGAAGATGGAAACATTCTTGGACACAAATTGGA
ATACAACTATAACTCACACAATGTATACATCACGGCAGACAAACAAAAGAATGGAATCAAAGCGAACTTC
AAAATTAGACACAACATTGAAGATGGAGGTGTTCAACTAGCAGACCATTATCAACAAAATACTCCAATTG
GCGATGGCCCTGTCCTTTTACCAGACAACCATTACCTGTCCTACCAATCTAAGCTTTCGAAAGATCCCAA
CGAAAAGAGAGACCACATGGTCCTTCTTGAGTTTGTAACAGCTGCTGGGATTACACATGGCATGGATGAA
CTATACAAATAAGCTTGATATCGAATTCCTGCAGCCCGGGGGATCCCATTGTACGCGTGCTAGAGGCATC
AAATAAAACGAAAGGCTCAGTCGAAAGACTGGGCCTTTCGTTTTATCTGTTGTTTGTCGGTGAACGCTCT
CCTGAGTAGGACAAATTCTAGTGCTTGGATTCTCACCAATAAAAAACGCCCGGCGGCAACCGAGCGTTCT
GAACAAATCCAGATGGAGTTCTGAGGTCATTACTGGATCTATCAACAGGAGTCCAAGCGAGCTCGATATC
AAA
